Addgene plasmid #164423: pHSG1C3
Purpose: single guide RNA (sgRNA) and Prime editing guide RNA (pegRNA) cloning and mammalian cell expression. BbsI cloning for sgRNAs and BbsI/PstI for pegRNAs.
Depositing lab: Xiao Wang. Depositing organization: Arizona State University. Publication: Prime Editing Guide RNA Design Automation Using PINE-CONE. Standage-Beier K, Tekel SJ, Brafman DA, Wang X. ACS Synth Biol. 2021 Feb 19;10(2):422-427. doi: 10.1021/acssynbio.0c00445. Epub 2021 Jan 19. PubMed 33464043.
Backbone
  Vector backbone: Derived from pSB1C3
  Backbone manufacturer: Registry of Standard Biological Parts
  Total vector size (bp): 2481
  Modifications to backbone: U6 promoter, sgRNA scaffold and restriction cloning sites.
  Vector type: Mammalian Expression, CRISPR, Synthetic Biology
Growth in bacteria
  Bacterial resistance: Chloramphenicol, 25 μg/mL
  Growth temperature: 37°C
  Growth strain: DH5alpha
  Copy number: High Copy
Gene/Insert
  Gene/Insert name: sgRNA (alt name: single guide RNA)
  gRNA/shRNA sequence: Non-targeted guide, BbsI restriction sites.
  Species: Synthetic
  Promoter: U6
  Cloning method: Restriction Enzyme; 5′ cloning site BbsI (unknown if destroyed); 3′ cloning site BbsI or PstI (unknown if destroyed)
  Sequencing primers: 5′ TGCCACCTGACGTCTAAGAA; 3′ AATACCGCCTTTGAGTGAGC
Terms and licenses: Academic/Nonprofit Terms; Industry Terms: Not Available to Industry
How to cite: pHSG1C3 was a gift from Xiao Wang (Addgene plasmid # 164423 ; http://n2t.net/addgene:164423 ; RRID:Addgene_164423)
