[The description below was written by a language model from this plasmid's Addgene catalogue record and the feature table of its GenBank file.]
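Description:
pHSG1C3 is a compact (about 2.5 kb) guide RNA cloning and expression plasmid derived from pSB1C3, the standard BioBrick assembly backbone from the Registry of Standard Biological Parts. It is propagated in E. coli from a high-copy ColE1/pUC-type origin and selected through a chloramphenicol acetyltransferase gene (CmR). The backbone keeps the bacterial transcription terminators typical of pSB1C3, including a his operon terminator, a lambda t0 terminator and another putative terminator, which insulate the insert region from read-through transcription in bacteria. The catalogue lists a total size a few base pairs larger than the held sequence record, a minor discrepancy that the record does not explain.

The payload is a human U6 RNA polymerase III promoter followed by a short cloning region and the Streptococcus pyogenes Cas9 guide RNA scaffold. As deposited, the spacer position holds a non-targeting placeholder containing BbsI sites. Because BbsI is a type IIS enzyme, digestion allows annealed spacer oligonucleotides to be ligated directly between the promoter and the scaffold to produce a conventional sgRNA. For prime editing guide RNAs, cutting with BbsI and PstI instead lets the user insert a fragment that includes the 3′ extension a pegRNA requires (primer binding site and reverse transcriptase template). The plasmid encodes no Cas9, nickase or prime editor and carries no mammalian selection marker or reporter, so it is intended for transient co-delivery into mammalian cells alongside a separate editor expression construct. It was deposited in connection with work on automated pegRNA design.
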