LOCUS       Exported 2476 bp ds-DNA circular SYN 03-AUG-2021
DEFINITION  single guide RNA (sgRNA) and Prime editing guide RNA (pegRNA)
            cloning and mammalian cell expression. BbsI cloning for sgRNAs and
            BbsI/PstI for pegRNAs..
ACCESSION   .
VERSION     .
KEYWORDS    pHSG1C3
SOURCE      synthetic DNA construct
  ORGANISM  synthetic DNA construct
REFERENCE   1 (bases 1 to 2476)
  AUTHORS   Standage-Beier K, Tekel SJ, Brafman DA, Wang X
  TITLE     Prime Editing Guide RNA Design Automation Using PINE-CONE.
  JOURNAL   ACS Synth Biol. 2021 Feb 19;10(2):422-427. doi:
            10.1021/acssynbio.0c00445. Epub 2021 Jan 19.
  PUBMED    33464043
REFERENCE   2 (bases 1 to 2476)
  AUTHORS   .
  TITLE     Direct Submission
  JOURNAL   Exported Aug 3, 2021 from SnapGene Server 1.1.58
            http://www.snapgene.com
FEATURES             Location/Qualifiers
     source          1..2476
                     /organism="synthetic DNA construct"
                     /mol_type="other DNA"
     promoter        7..247
                     /label=U6 promoter
                     /note="RNA polymerase III promoter for human U6 snRNA"
     primer_bind     7..27
                     /label=hU6-F
                     /note="Human U6 promoter, forward primer"
     primer_bind     178..197
                     /label=LKO.1 5'
                     /note="Human U6 promoter, forward primer"
     misc_RNA        274..349
                     /label=gRNA scaffold
                     /note="guide RNA scaffold for the Streptococcus pyogenes
                     CRISPR/Cas9 system"
     terminator      450..507
                     /label=his operon terminator
                     /note="This putative transcriptin terminator from the E.
                     coli his operon has a 2-bp deletion introduced during
                     synthesis. Its efficiency has not been determined."
     primer_bind     complement(531..548)
                     /label=L4440
                     /note="L4440 vector, forward primer"
     rep_origin      complement(702..1290)
                     /direction=LEFT
                     /label=ori
                     /note="high-copy-number ColE1/pMB1/pBR322/pUC origin of
                     replication"
     primer_bind     complement(782..801)
                     /label=pBR322ori-F
                     /note="pBR322 origin, forward primer"
     terminator      1473..1567
                     /label=lambda t0 terminator
                     /note="transcription terminator from phage lambda"
     CDS             complement(1588..2247)
                     /codon_start=1
                     /gene="cat"
                     /product="chloramphenicol acetyltransferase"
                     /label=CmR
                     /note="confers resistance to chloramphenicol"
                     /translation="MEKKITGYTTVDISQWHRKEHFEAFQSVAQCTYNQTVQLDITAFL
                     KTVKKNKHKFYPAFIHILARLMNAHPEFRMAMKDGELVIWDSVHPCYTVFHEQTETFSS
                     LWSEYHDDFRQFLHIYSQDVACYGENLAYFPKGFIENMFFVSANPWVSFTSFDLNVANM
                     DNFFAPVFTMGKYYTQGDKVLMPLAIQVHHAVCDGFHVGRMLNELQQYCDEWQGGA"
     primer_bind     2162..2181
                     /label=CAT-R
                     /note="Chloramphenicol resistance gene, reverse primer"
     primer_bind     2409..2427
                     /label=pBRforEco
                     /note="pBR322 vectors, upsteam of EcoRI site, forward
                     primer"
     terminator      2431..2474
                     /label=bacterial terminator
                     /note="putative bacterial transcription terminator"
ORIGIN
        1 gaattcgagg gcctatttcc catgattcct tcatatttgc atatacgata caaggctgtt
       61 agagagataa ttggaattaa tttgactgta aacacaaaga tattagtaca aaatacgtga
      121 cgtagaaagt aataatttct tgggtagttt gcagttttaa aattatgttt taaaatggac
      181 tatcatatgc ttaccgtaac ttgaaagtat ttcgatttct tggctttata tatcttgtgg
      241 aaaggacgaa acaccgggtc ttcgagaaga cctgttttag agctagaaat agcaagttaa
      301 aataaggcta gtccgttatc aacttgaaaa agtggcaccg agtcggtgct tttttgtttt
      361 agagctagaa atagcaagtt aaaataaggc tagtccgttt ttagcgcgtg cgccaattct
      421 gcagacaaat ctagtagcgg ccgctgcagt ccggcaaaaa agggcaaggt gtcaccaccc
      481 tgcccttttt ctttaaaacc gaaaagatta cttcgcgtta tgcaggcttc ctcgctcact
      541 gactcgctgc gctcggtcgt tcggctgcgg cgagcggtat cagctcactc aaaggcggta
      601 atacggttat ccacagaatc aggggataac gcaggaaaga acatgtgagc aaaaggccag
      661 caaaaggcca ggaaccgtaa aaaggccgcg ttgctggcgt ttttccacag gctccgcccc
      721 cctgacgagc atcacaaaaa tcgacgctca agtcagaggt ggcgaaaccc gacaggacta
      781 taaagatacc aggcgtttcc ccctggaagc tccctcgtgc gctctcctgt tccgaccctg
      841 ccgcttaccg gatacctgtc cgcctttctc ccttcgggaa gcgtggcgct ttctcatagc
      901 tcacgctgta ggtatctcag ttcggtgtag gtcgttcgct ccaagctggg ctgtgtgcac
      961 gaaccccccg ttcagcccga ccgctgcgcc ttatccggta actatcgtct tgagtccaac
     1021 ccggtaagac acgacttatc gccactggca gcagccactg gtaacaggat tagcagagcg
     1081 aggtatgtag gcggtgctac agagttcttg aagtggtggc ctaactacgg ctacactaga
     1141 agaacagtat ttggtatctg cgctctgctg aagccagtta ccttcggaaa aagagttggt
     1201 agctcttgat ccggcaaaca aaccaccgct ggtagcggtg gtttttttgt ttgcaagcag
     1261 cagattacgc gcagaaaaaa aggatctcaa gaagatcctt tgatcttttc tacggggtct
     1321 gacgctcagt ggaacgaaaa ctcacgttaa gggattttgg tcatgagatt atcaaaaagg
     1381 atcttcacct agatcctttt aaattaaaaa tgaagtttta aatcaatcta aagtatatat
     1441 gagtaaactt ggtctgacag ctcgaggctt ggattctcac caataaaaaa cgcccggcgg
     1501 caaccgagcg ttctgaacaa atccagatgg agttctgagg tcattactgg atctatcaac
     1561 aggagtccaa gcgagctcga tatcaaatta cgccccgccc tgccactcat cgcagtactg
     1621 ttgtaattca ttaagcattc tgccgacatg gaagccatca caaacggcat gatgaacctg
     1681 aatcgccagc ggcatcagca ccttgtcgcc ttgcgtataa tatttgccca tggtgaaaac
     1741 gggggcgaag aagttgtcca tattggccac gtttaaatca aaactggtga aactcaccca
     1801 gggattggct gagacgaaaa acatattctc aataaaccct ttagggaaat aggccaggtt
     1861 ttcaccgtaa cacgccacat cttgcgaata tatgtgtaga aactgccgga aatcgtcgtg
     1921 gtattcactc cagagcgatg aaaacgtttc agtttgctca tggaaaacgg tgtaacaagg
     1981 gtgaacacta tcccatatca ccagctcacc gtctttcatt gccatacgaa attccggatg
     2041 agcattcatc aggcgggcaa gaatgtgaat aaaggccgga taaaacttgt gcttattttt
     2101 ctttacggtc tttaaaaagg ccgtaatatc cagctgaacg gtctggttat aggtacattg
     2161 agcaactgac tgaaatgcct caaaatgttc tttacgatgc cattgggata tatcaacggt
     2221 ggtatatcca gtgatttttt tctccatttt agcttcctta gctcctgaaa atctcgataa
     2281 ctcaaaaaat acgcccggta gtgatcttat ttcattatgg tgaaagttgg aacctcttac
     2341 gtgcccgatc aactcgagtg ccacctgacg tctaagaaac cattattatc atgacattaa
     2401 cctataaaaa taggcgtatc acgaggcaga atttcagata aaaaaaatcc ttagctttcg
     2461 ctaaggatga tttctg
//
